Addgene plasmid #203477: pAG416GAL10-ZIKV_NS2B-GS-NS3
Purpose: Expresses ZIKV NS2B-NS3 protease (with GS linker) from a GAL10 promoter with a URA3 marker
Depositing lab: Alejandro Chavez. Depositing organization: University of California, San Diego (UCSD). Publication: A multiplex method for rapidly identifying viral protease inhibitors. Hong SJ, Resnick SJ, Iketani S, Cha JW, Albert BA, Fazekas CT, Chang CW, Liu H, Dagan S, Abagyan MR, Fajtova P, Culbertson B, Brace B, Reddem ER, Forouhar F, Glickman JF, Balkovec JM, Stockwell BR, Shapiro L, O'Donoghue AJ, Sabo Y, Freundlich JS, Ho DD, Chavez A. Mol Syst Biol. 2025 Feb;21(2):158-172. doi: 10.1038/s44320-024-00082-1. Epub 2025 Jan 6. PubMed 39762652.
Backbone
  Vector backbone: pAG416GAL10-ccdB-6stop
  Vector type: Yeast Expression
  Selectable markers: URA3
Growth in bacteria
  Bacterial resistance: Ampicillin, 100 μg/mL
  Growth temperature: 37°C
  Growth strain: DH5alpha
  Copy number: Unknown
Gene/Insert
  Gene/Insert name: ZIKV NS2B-GS-NS3 (alt name: Zika Virus NS2B-GS-NS3)
  Entrez Gene: POLY (a.k.a. ZIKV_gp1)
  Promoter: GAL10
  Cloning method: Gateway Cloning
  Sequencing primers: 5′ tggggctctttacatttcca
Terms and licenses: Academic/Nonprofit Terms; Industry Terms: Not Available to Industry
How to cite: pAG416GAL10-ZIKV_NS2B-GS-NS3 was a gift from Alejandro Chavez (Addgene plasmid # 203477 ; http://n2t.net/addgene:203477 ; RRID:Addgene_203477)
