[The description below was written by a language model from this plasmid's Addgene catalogue record and pLannotate feature annotations shown in this document.]
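Description:
pAG416GAL10-ZIKV_NS2B-GS-NS3 is a yeast expression shuttle plasmid of about 6.6 kb, made by Gateway recombination into the pAG416GAL10-ccdB-6stop destination backbone. In E. coli it replicates from a high-copy ColE1/pUC-type origin and is selected with ampicillin through the bla (AmpR) gene. In Saccharomyces cerevisiae it is maintained by a CEN6/ARS element, which generally gives stable, low-copy, centromere-based inheritance. Selection in yeast uses the URA3 auxotrophic marker under its own promoter, and URA3 also allows counterselection with 5-fluoroorotic acid. An f1 origin, flanking T3 and T7 phage promoters, and fragments of lac, lacZα and the multiple cloning site are remnants of the pBluescript-derived ancestry and play no evident role in the yeast expression function.

The payload is a Zika virus polyprotein fragment of roughly 720 bp, flanked by attB1 and attB2 sites left by the Gateway reaction. According to the catalogue entry, it encodes the NS2B cofactor joined to the NS3 protease through a glycine-serine linker, a common way to produce the two-component flaviviral protease as a single active chain. The automated annotation identifies the insert only as a Zika polyprotein match, and its descriptive text about NS5 belongs to the whole polyprotein entry rather than to this segment. Transcription is driven from the GAL10 side of the divergent GAL1,10 promoter, which is regulated by Gal4 and inducible with galactose, and it ends at the CYC1 terminator. A very short hit labelled YPet upstream of attB1 is probably a spurious match. The associated publication describes a multiplexed method for identifying viral protease inhibitors, which suggests the plasmid is used for inducible protease expression in yeast-based inhibitor screening.
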