Features (pLannotate 1.2.2; 24 found; start..end, strand, type, name):
      1..589     +  rep_origin     ori: high-copy-number ColE1/pMB1/pBR322/pUC origin of replication
    772..864     +  CDS            lacI (fragment): lac repressor; lacI; The lac repressor binds to the lac operator to inhibit transcription in E. coli. This inhibition can be relieved by adding lactose or isopropyl-β-D-thiogalactopyranoside (IPTG).
    877..898     +  protein_bind   CAP binding site: CAP binding activates transcription in the presence of cAMP. E. coli catabolite activator protein
    913..943     +  promoter       lac promoter: promoter for the E. coli lac operon
    951..967     +  protein_bind   lac operator: The lac repressor binds to the lac operator to inhibit transcription in E. coli. This inhibition can be relieved by adding lactose or isopropyl-β-D-thiogalactopyranoside (IPTG). lac repressor encoded by lacI
   1012..1030    +  promoter       T3 promoter: promoter for bacteriophage T3 RNA polymerase
   1101..1753    -  promoter       GAL1,10 promoter: GAL1 and GAL10 genes of S. cerevisiae; divergent inducible promoter, regulated by Gal4
   1765..1789    +  CDS            YPet (fragment): yellow fluorescent protein optimized for FRET with CyPet (Nguyen and Daugherty, 2005)
   1827..1851    +  protein_bind   attB1: mutant version of attB; recombination site for the Gateway® BP reaction BP Clonase™
   1851..2573    +  CDS            POLG_ZIKV (fragment): Experimental evidence at protein level: Swiss-Prot protein existence level 1. [RNA-directed RNA polymerase NS5]: Replicates the viral (+) and (-) RNA genome, and performs the capping of genomes in the cytoplasm (PubMed:31090058). Methylates viral RNA cap at guanine N-7 and ribose 2'-O positions. Once sufficient NS5 is expressed, binds to the cap-proximal structure and inhibits further translation of the viral genome (PubMed:32313955). Besides its role in RNA genome replication, also prevents the establishment of a cellular antiviral state by blocking the interferon-alpha/beta (IFN-alpha/beta)
   2578..2602    -  protein_bind   attB2: mutant version of attB; recombination site for the Gateway® BP reaction BP Clonase™
   2606..2653    +  misc_feature   MCS (fragment): pBluescript multiple cloning site
   2654..2901    +  terminator     CYC1 terminator: S. cerevisiae CYC1; transcription terminator for CYC1
   2920..2938    -  promoter       T7 promoter: promoter for bacteriophage T7 RNA polymerase
   2946..3101    +  CDS            lacZα (fragment): LacZα fragment of β-galactosidase; lacZ fragment
   3105..3533    +  rep_origin     f1 ori (sequence partly withheld): f1 bacteriophage origin of replication; arrow indicates direction of (+) strand synthesis
   3561..3612    -  misc_feature   bom (fragment): basis of mobility region from pBR322
   3691..4494    -  CDS            URA3: orotidine-5'-phosphate decarboxylase, required for uracil biosynthesis; S. cerevisiae URA3; yeast auxotrophic marker, counterselectable with 5-fluoroorotic acid (5-FOA)
   4495..4710    -  promoter       URA3 promoter: S. cerevisiae URA3
   4718..4767    -  misc_feature   bom (fragment): basis of mobility region from pBR322
   4869..4904    -  CDS            rop (fragment): Rop protein, which maintains plasmids at low copy number; rop
   4972..5475    -  misc_feature   CEN/ARS: S. cerevisiae CEN6 centromere fused to an autonomously replicating sequence
   5512..5616    +  promoter       AmpR promoter: bla
   5617..6477    +  CDS            AmpR: β-lactamase; bla; confers resistance to ampicillin, carbenicillin, and related antibiotics
>Addgene plasmid #203477 | pAG416GAL10-ZIKV_NS2B-GS-NS3 | addgene full sequence | sequence record 402647 | Addgene NGS Result
TTGAGATCCTTTTTTTCTGCGCGTAATCTGCTGCTTGCAAACAAAAAAACCACCGCTACCAGCGGTGGTT
TGTTTGCCGGATCAAGAGCTACCAACTCTTTTTCCGAAGGTAACTGGCTTCAGCAGAGCGCAGATACCAA
ATACTGTTCTTCTAGTGTAGCCGTAGTTAGGCCACCACTTCAAGAACTCTGTAGCACCGCCTACATACCT
CGCTCTGCTAATCCTGTTACCAGTGGCTGCTGCCAGTGGCGATAAGTCGTGTCTTACCGGGTTGGACTCA
AGACGATAGTTACCGGATAAGGCGCAGCGGTCGGGCTGAACGGGGGGTTCGTGCACACAGCCCAGCTTGG
AGCGAACGACCTACACCGAACTGAGATACCTACAGCGTGAGCTATGAGAAAGCGCCACGCTTCCCGAAGG
GAGAAAGGCGGACAGGTATCCGGTAAGCGGCAGGGTCGGAACAGGAGAGCGCACGAGGGAGCTTCCAGGG
GGAAACGCCTGGTATCTTTATAGTCCTGTCGGGTTTCGCCACCTCTGACTTGAGCGTCGATTTTTGTGAT
GCTCGTCAGGGGGGCGGAGCCTATGGAAAAACGCCAGCAACGCGGCCTTTTTACGGTTCCTGGCCTTTTG
CTGGCCTTTTGCTCACATGTTCTTTCCTGCGTTATCCCCTGATTCTGTGGATAACCGTATTACCGCCTTT
GAGTGAGCTGATACCGCTCGCCGCAGCCGAACGACCGAGCGCAGCGAGTCAGTGAGCGAGGAAGCGGAAG
AGCGCCCAATACGCAAACCGCCTCTCCCCGCGCGTTGGCCGATTCATTAATGCAGCTGGCACGACAGGTT
TCCCGACTGGAAAGCGGGCAGTGAGCGCAACGCAATTAATGTGAGTTAGCTCACTCATTAGGCACCCCAG
GCTTTACACTTTATGCTTCCGGCTCGTATGTTGTGTGGAATTGTGAGCGGATAACAATTTCACACAGGAA
ACAGCTATGACCATGATTACGCCAAGCGCGCAATTAACCCTCACTAAAGGGAACAAAAGCTGGAGCTCTA
TGACCATGATTACGCCAAGCGGGGTGTGTTGTTGGTGGGTTGGGTGTATAGTTTTTTCTCCTTGACGTTA
AAGTATAGAGGTATATTAACAATTTTTTGTTGATACTTTTATGACATTTGAATAAGAAGTAATACAAACT
GAAAATGTTGAAAGTATTAGTTAAAGTGGTTATGCAGCTTTTCCATTTATATATCTGTTAATAGATCAAA
AATCATCGCTTCGCTGATTAATTACCCCAGAAATAAGGCTAAAAAACTAATCGCATTATCATCCTATGGT
TGTTAATTTGATTCGTTAATTTGAAGGTTTGTGGGGCCAGGTTACTGCCAATTTTTCCTCTTCATAACCA
TAAAAGCTAGTATTGTAGAATCTTTATTGTTCGGAGCAGTGCGGCGCGAGGCACATCTGCGTTTCAGGAA
CGCGACCGGTGAAGACGAGGACGCACGGAGGAGAGTCTTCCGTCGGAGGGCTGTCGCCCGCTCGGCGGCT
TCTAATCCGTACTTCAATATAGCAATGAGCAGTTAAGCGTATTACTGAAAGTTCCAAAGAGAAGGTTTTT
TTAGGCTAAGATAATGGGGCTCTTTACATTTCCACAACATATAAGTAAGATTAGATATGGATATGTATAT
GGTGGTAATGCCATGTAATATGATTATTAAACTTCTTTGCGTCCATCCAAAAAAAAAGTAAGAATTTTTG
AAAATTCAATATAAATGTCTAAAGGTGAAGAATTATTCAGAATTCCAGCTGACCACCGACTAGTGGATCC
CCCATCACAAGTTTGTACAAAAAAGCAGGCTACAAAATGTCGGGAAAGAGTGTGGACATGTACATTGAAA
GAGCAGGTGACATCACATGGGAAAAGGACGCGGAAGTCACTGGAAACAGTCCTCGGCTTGACGTGGCACT
GGATGAGAGTGGTGACTTCTCCTTGGTAGAGGAAGATGGTCCACCCATGAGAGAGGGAGGTGGAGGTTCA
GGGGGGGGTGGAAGTGGCGCCCTCTGGGACGTGCCTGCTCCCAAAGAAGTGAAGAAAGGAGAGACCACAG
ATGGAGTGTACAGAGTGATGACTCGCAGACTGCTAGGTTCAACACAGGTTGGAGTGGGAGTCATGCAAGA
GGGAGTCTTCCACACCATGTGGCACGTTACAAAAGGAGCCGCACTGAGGAGCGGTGAGGGAAGACTTGAT
CCATACTGGGGGGATGTCAAGCAGGACTTGGTGTCATACTGTGGGCCTTGGAAGTTGGATGCAGCTTGGG
ATGGACTCAGCGAGGTACAGCTTTTGGCCGTACCTCCCGGAGAGAGGGCCAGAAACATTCAGACCCTGCC
TGGAATATTCAAGACAAAGGACGGGGACATCGGAGCAGTTGCTCTGGACTACCCTGCAGGGACCTCAGGA
TCTCCGATCCTAGACAAATGTGGAAGAGTGATAGGACTCTATGGCAATGGGGTTGTGATCAAGAATGGAA
GCTATGTTAGTGCTATAACCCAGGGAAAGAGGGAGGAGGAGACTCCGGTTGAATAAAACCCAGCTTTCTT
GTACTAAGTGGTGATGGGCTGCAGGAATTCGATATCAAGCTTATCGATACCGTCGACCTCGAGTCATGTA
ATTAGTTATGTCACGCTTACATTCACGCCCTCCCCCCACATCCGCTCTAACCGAAAAGGAAGGAGTTAGA
CAACCTGAAGTCTAGGTCCCTATTTATTTTTTTATAGTTATGTTAGTATTAAGAACGTTATTTATATTTC
AAATTTTTCTTTTTTTTCTGTACAGACGCGTGTACGCATGTAACATTATACTGAAAACCTTGCTTGAGAA
GGTTTTGGGACGCTCGAAGGCTTTAATTTGCGGCCGGTACCCAATTCGCCCTATAGTGAGTCGTATTACG
CGCGCTCACTGGCCGTCGTTTTACAACGTCGTGACTGGGAAAACCCTGGCGTTACCCAACTTAATCGCCT
TGCAGCACATCCCCCTTTCGCCAGCTGGCGTAATAGCGAAGAGGCCCGCACCGATCGCCCTTCCCAACAG
TTGCGCAGCCTGAATGGCGAATGG
[124 nt withheld, positions 3105-3228]
C
[91 nt withheld, positions 3230-3320]
A
[49 nt withheld, positions 3322-3370]
CCTTTGACGTTGGAGTCCACGTTCTTT
[37 nt withheld, positions 3398-3434]
ACCCTATCTCGGTCTATTCTTTTGATTTATAAGGGATTTTGCCGATTTCGGCCTATTGGTTAAAAAATGA
GCTGATTTAACAAAAATTTAACGCGAATTTTAACAAAATATTAACGCTTACAATTTCCTGATGCGGTATT
TTCTCCTTACGCATCTGTGCGGTATTTCACACCGCATAGGGTAATAACTGATATAATTAAATTGAAGCTC
TAATTTGTGAGTTTAGTATACATGCATTTACTTATAATACAGTTTTTTAGTTTTGCTGGCCGCATCTTCT
CAAATATGCTTCCCAGCCTGCTTTTCTGTAACGTTCACCCTCTACCTTAGCATCCCTTCCCTTTGCAAAT
AGTCCTCTTCCAACAATAATAATGTCAGATCCTGTAGAGACCACATCATCCACGGTTCTATACTGTTGAC
CCAATGCGTCTCCCTTGTCATCTAAACCCACACCGGGTGTCATAATCAACCAATCGTAACCTTCATCTCT
TCCACCCATGTCTCTTTGAGCAATAAAGCCGATAACAAAATCTTTGTCGCTCTTCGCAATGTCAACAGTA
CCCTTAGTATATTCTCCAGTAGATAGGGAGCCCTTGCATGACAATTCTGCTAACATCAAAAGGCCTCTAG
GTTCCTTTGTTACTTCTTCTGCCGCCTGCTTCAAACCGCTAACAATACCTGGGCCCACCACACCGTGTGC
ATTCGTAATGTCTGCCCATTCTGCTATTCTGTATACACCCGCAGAGTACTGCAATTTGACTGTATTACCA
ATGTCAGCAAATTTTCTGTCTTCGAAGAGTAAAAAATTGTACTTGGCGGATAATGCCTTTAGCGGCTTAA
CTGTGCCCTCCATGGAAAAATCAGTCAAGATATCCACATGTGTTTTTAGTAAACAAATTTTGGGACCTAA
TGCTTCAACTAACTCCAGTAATTCCTTGGTGGTACGAACATCCAATGAAGCACACAAGTTTGTTTGCTTT
TCGTGCATGATATTAAATAGCTTGGCAGCAACAGGACTAGGATGAGTAGCAGCACGTTCCTTATATGTAG
CTTTCGACATGATTTATCTTCGTTTCCTGCAGGTTTTTGTTCTGTGCAGTTGGGTTAAGAATACTGGGCA
ATTTCATGTTTCTTCAACACTACATATGCGTATATATACCAATCTAAGTCTGTGCTCCTTCCTTCGTTCT
TCCTTCTGTTCGGAGATTACCGAATCAAAAAAATTTCAAGGAAACCGAAATCAAAAAAAAGAATAAAAAA
AAAATGATGAATTGAAAAGGTGGTATGGTGCACTCTCAGTACAATCTGCTCTGATGCCGCATAGTTAAGC
CAGCCCCGACACCCGCCAACACCCGCTGACGCGCCCTGACGGGCTTGTCTGCTCCCGGCATCCGCTTACA
GACAAGCTGTGACCGTCTCCGGGAGCTGCATGTGTCAGAGGTTTTCACCGTCATCACCGAAACGCGCGAG
ACGAAAGGGCCTCGTGATACGCCTATTTTTATAGGTTAATGTCATGATAATAATGGTTTCTTAGACGGAT
CGCTTGCCTGTAACTTACACGCGCCTCGTATCTTTTAATGATGGAATAATTTGGGAATTTACTCTGTGTT
TATTTATTTTTATGTTTTGTATTTGGATTTTAGAAAGTAAATAAAGAAGGTAGAAGAGTTACGGAATGAA
GAAAAAAAAATAAACAAAGGTTTAAAAAATTTCAACAAAAAGCGTACTTTACATATATATTTATTAGACA
AGAAAAGCAGATTAAATAGATATACATTCGATTAACGATAAGTAAAATGTAAAATCACAGGATTTTCGTG
TGTGGTCTTCTACACAGACAAGATGAAACAATTCGGCATTAATACCTGAGAGCAGGAAGAGCAAGATAAA
AGGTAGTATTTGTTGGCGATCCCCCTAGAGTCTTTTACATCTTCGGAAAACAAAAACTATTTTTTCTTTA
ATTTCTTTTTTTACTTTCTATTTTTAATTTATATATTTATATTAAAAAATTTAAATTATAATTATTTTTA
TAGCACGTGATGAAAAGGACCCAGGTGGCACTTTTCGGGGAAATGTGCGCGGAACCCCTATTTGTTTATT
TTTCTAAATACATTCAAATATGTATCCGCTCATGAGACAATAACCCTGATAAATGCTTCAATAATATTGA
AAAAGGAAGAGTATGAGTATTCAACATTTCCGTGTCGCCCTTATTCCCTTTTTTGCGGCATTTTGCCTTC
CTGTTTTTGCTCACCCAGAAACGCTGGTGAAAGTAAAAGATGCTGAAGATCAGTTGGGTGCACGAGTGGG
TTACATCGAACTGGATCTCAACAGCGGTAAGATCCTTGAGAGTTTTCGCCCCGAAGAACGTTTTCCAATG
ATGAGCACTTTTAAAGTTCTGCTATGTGGCGCGGTATTATCCCGTATTGACGCCGGGCAAGAGCAACTCG
GTCGCCGCATACACTATTCTCAGAATGACTTGGTTGAGTACTCACCAGTCACAGAAAAGCATCTTACGGA
TGGCATGACAGTAAGAGAATTATGCAGTGCTGCCATAACCATGAGTGATAACACTGCGGCCAACTTACTT
CTGACAACGATCGGAGGACCGAAGGAGCTAACCGCTTTTTTGCACAACATGGGGGATCATGTAACTCGCC
TTGATCGTTGGGAACCGGAGCTGAATGAAGCCATACCAAACGACGAGCGTGACACCACGATGCCTGTAGC
AATGGCAACAACGTTGCGCAAACTATTAACTGGCGAACTACTTACTCTAGCTTCCCGGCAACAATTAATA
GACTGGATGGAGGCGGATAAAGTTGCAGGACCACTTCTGCGCTCGGCCCTTCCGGCTGGCTGGTTTATTG
CTGATAAATCTGGAGCCGGTGAGCGTGGGTCTCGCGGTATCATTGCAGCACTGGGGCCAGATGGTAAGCC
CTCCCGTATCGTAGTTATCTACACGACGGGGAGTCAGGCAACTATGGATGAACGAAATAGACAGATCGCT
GAGATAGGTGCCTCACTGATTAAGCATTGGTAACTGTCAGACCAAGTTTACTCATATATACTTTAGATTG
ATTTAAAACTTCATTTTTAATTTAAAAGGATCTAGGTGAAGATCCTTTTTGATAATCTCATGACCAAAAT
CCCTTAACGTGAGTTTTCGTTCCACTGAGCGTCAGACCCCGTAGAAAAGATCAAAGGATCTTC
